Addgene plasmid #91413: pHH0103_FYN-1/1
Purpose: Protein expression and purification of human SH3 domain construct FYN-1/1
Depositing lab: Sachdev Sidhu. Depositing organization: University of Toronto. Publication: Comprehensive Analysis of the Human SH3 Domain Family Reveals a Wide Variety of Non-canonical Specificities. Teyra J, Huang H, Jain S, Guan X, Dong A, Liu Y, Tempel W, Min J, Tong Y, Kim PM, Bader GD, Sidhu SS. Structure. 2017 Oct 3;25(10):1598-1610.e3. doi: 10.1016/j.str.2017.07.017. Epub 2017 Sep 7. PubMed 28890361.
Backbone
  Vector backbone: pHH0103
  Vector type: Bacterial Expression
Growth in bacteria
  Bacterial resistance: Ampicillin, 100 μg/mL
  Growth temperature: 37°C
  Growth strain: DH5alpha
  Copy number: Low Copy
Gene/Insert
  Gene/Insert name: FYN-1/1
  Species: H. sapiens (human)
  Insert size (bp): 227
  Entrez Gene: FYN (a.k.a. SLK, SYN, p59-FYN)
  Cloning method: Restriction Enzyme; 5′ cloning site Sfi1 (unknown if destroyed); 3′ cloning site Not1 (unknown if destroyed)
Terms and licenses: Academic/Nonprofit Terms; Industry Terms: Not Available to Industry
How to cite: pHH0103_FYN-1/1 was a gift from Sachdev Sidhu (Addgene plasmid # 91413 ; http://n2t.net/addgene:91413 ; RRID:Addgene_91413)
