[The description below was written by a language model from this plasmid's Addgene catalogue record and pLannotate feature annotations shown in this document.]
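Description:
pHH0103_FYN-1/1 is a bacterial expression plasmid built on the pHH0103 backbone for producing and purifying a human SH3 domain from the tyrosine kinase FYN in E. coli. The insert, catalogued as 227 bp of human origin and cloned between SfiI and NotI sites, sits in a roughly 6.9 kb plasmid. The automated annotation labels this region as a fragment of zebrafish fyna. That most likely reflects a best database match to a conserved orthologue, since the catalogue lists the species as human.

Expression is driven by the strong hybrid tac promoter followed by a lac operator, and the plasmid carries its own lacI gene under the up-mutated lacIq promoter, so transcription is repressed until induced with IPTG. The coding region begins with a 6xHis tag, continues into Schistosoma japonicum glutathione S-transferase, and then the FYN SH3 fragment. The feature order therefore indicates a His-GST-SH3 fusion that can be captured on either nickel or glutathione resin. A bacteriophage fd terminator follows the insert.

Downstream of the terminator lie two fragments of M13 gene III, along with remnants of the tetracycline resistance gene and a rop gene interrupted by an f1 origin. These suggest the backbone derives from a pBR322-type phagemid, and they appear to be vestigial here, lying outside the expression unit. The plasmid replicates from a ColE1/pMB1-family origin with a bom site. The repository lists it as low copy. Selection is by ampicillin through the TEM beta-lactamase gene and its native promoter. The construct belongs to a set used for a family-wide analysis of human SH3 domain binding specificities.
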