Features (pLannotate 1.2.2; 21 found; start..end, strand, type, name):
     64..141     +  promoter       lacIq promoter: lacI (mutant); In the lacIq allele, a single base change in the promoter boosts expression of the lacI gene about 10-fold.
    142..1224    +  CDS            lacI: lac repressor; lacI; The lac repressor binds to the lac operator to inhibit transcription in E. coli. This inhibition can be relieved by adding lactose or isopropyl-β-D-thiogalactopyranoside (IPTG).
   1237..1258    +  protein_bind   CAP binding site: CAP binding activates transcription in the presence of cAMP. E. coli catabolite activator protein
   1277..1294    +  promoter       tet promoter (fragment): E. coli promoter for tetracycline efflux protein gene
   1467..1495    +  promoter       tac promoter: strong E. coli promoter; hybrid between the trp and lac UV5 promoters
   1503..1519    +  protein_bind   lac operator: The lac repressor binds to the lac operator to inhibit transcription in E. coli. This inhibition can be relieved by adding lactose or isopropyl-β-D-thiogalactopyranoside (IPTG). lac repressor encoded by lacI
   1604..1621    +  CDS            6xHis: 6xHis affinity tag
   1637..2290    +  CDS            GST26_SCHJA: Experimental evidence at protein level: Swiss-Prot protein existence level 1. GST isoenzymes appear to play a central role in the parasite detoxification system. Other functions are also suspected including a role in increasing the solubility of haematin in the parasite gut. From Schistosoma japonicum (Blood fluke).
   2309..2566    +  CDS            fyna (fragment): FYNA_DANRE - Also known as fyn. Experimental evidence at protein level: Swiss-Prot protein existence level 1. Tyrosine-protein kinase implicated in the control of cell growth. Plays a role in the regulation of intracellular calcium levels. Required in brain development and mature brain function with important roles in the regulation of axon growth, axon guidance, and neurite extension. Role in cntn1-mediated signaling (By similarity). Required for convergent extension cell movements during gastrulation, acting with yes via rhoa. May be required for epiboly to occur, possibly through its effect
   2579..2626    +  terminator     fd terminator (sequence withheld): central terminator from bacteriophage fd (Otsuka and Kunisawa, 1982)
   2631..2843    +  CDS            M13 gene III (fragment) (sequence partly withheld): pIII; III; minor coat protein
   2858..3328    +  CDS            M13 gene III (fragment) (sequence partly withheld): pIII; III; minor coat protein
   3350..3420    +  CDS            TcR (fragment): tetracycline efflux protein; tet; confers resistance to tetracycline
   3662..4042    -  CDS            YPB1_ECOLX: Protein predicted: Swiss-Prot protein existence level 4. From Escherichia coli.
   4059..4210    +  CDS            rop (fragment): Rop protein, which maintains plasmids at low copy number; rop
   4246..4674    -  rep_origin     f1 ori (sequence partly withheld): f1 bacteriophage origin of replication; arrow indicates direction of (+) strand synthesis
   4683..4722    +  CDS            rop (fragment): Rop protein, which maintains plasmids at low copy number; rop
   4824..4964    +  misc_feature   bom: basis of mobility region from pBR322
   5150..5737    -  rep_origin     ori: high-copy-number ColE1/pMB1/pBR322/pUC origin of replication
   5911..6768    -  CDS            bla: BLAT_ECOLX - Experimental evidence at protein level: Swiss-Prot protein existence level 1. TEM-type are the most prevalent beta-lactamases in enterobacteria; they hydrolyze the beta-lactam bond in susceptible beta-lactam antibiotics, thus conferring resistance to penicillins and cephalosporins. TEM-3 and TEM-4 are capable of hydrolyzing cefotaxime and ceftazidime. TEM-5 is capable of hydrolyzing ceftazidime. TEM-6 is capable of hydrolyzing ceftazidime and aztreonam. TEM-8/CAZ-2, TEM- 16/CAZ-7 and TEM-24/CAZ-6 are markedly active against ceftazidime. IRT- 4 shows resistance to beta-lactamase in
   6769..6873    -  promoter       AmpR promoter: bla
>Addgene plasmid #91413 | pHH0103_FYN-1/1 | addgene full sequence | sequence record 192275 | Addgene NGS Result
TATCATGACATTAACCTATAAAAATAGGCGTATCACGAGGCCCTTTCGTCTTCAAGAATTCCCGACACCA
TCGAATGGTGCAAAACCTTTCGCGGTATGGCATGATAGCGCCCGGAAGAGAGTCAATTCAGGGTGGTGAA
TGTGAAACCAGTAACGTTATACGATGTCGCAGAGTATGCCGGTGTCTCTTATCAGACCGTTTCCCGCGTG
GTGAACCAGGCCAGCCACGTTTCTGCGAAAACGCGGGAAAAAGTGGAAGCGGCGATGGCGGAGCTGAATT
ACATTCCCAACCGCGTGGCACAACAACTGGCGGGCAAACAGTCGTTGCTGATTGGCGTTGCCACCTCCAG
TCTGGCCCTGCACGCGCCGTCGCAAATTGTCGCGGCGATTAAATCTCGCGCCGATCAACTGGGTGCCAGC
GTGGTGGTGTCGATGGTAGAACGAAGCGGCGTCGAAGCCTGTAAAGCGGCGGTGCACAATCTTCTCGCGC
AACGCGTCAGTGGGCTGATCATTAACTATCCGCTGGATGACCAGGATGCCATTGCTGTGGAAGCTGCCTG
CACTAATGTTCCGGCGTTATTTCTTGATGTCTCTGACCAGACACCCATCAACAGTATTATTTTCTCCCAT
GAAGACGGTACGCGACTGGGCGTGGAGCATCTGGTCGCATTGGGTCACCAGCAAATCGCGCTGTTAGCGG
GCCCATTAAGTTCTGTCTCGGCGCGTCTGCGTCTGGCTGGCTGGCATAAATATCTCACTCGCAATCAAAT
TCAGCCGATAGCGGAACGGGAAGGCGACTGGAGTGCCATGTCCGGTTTTCAACAAACCATGCAAATGCTG
AATGAGGGCATCGTTCCCACTGCGATGCTGGTTGCCAACGATCAGATGGCGCTGGGCGCAATGCGCGCCA
TTACCGAGTCCGGGCTGCGCGTTGGTGCGGATATCTCGGTAGTGGGATACGACGATACCGAAGACAGCTC
ATGTTATATCCCGCCGTTAACCACCATCAAACAGGATTTTCGCCTGCTGGGGCAAACCAGCGTGGACCGC
TTGCTGCAACTCTCTCAGGGCCAGGCGGTGAAGGGCAATCAGCTGTTGCCCGTCTCACTGGTGAAAAGAA
AAACCACCCTGGCGCCCAATACGCAAACCGCCTCTCCCCGCGCGTTGGCCGATTCATTAATGCAGCTGGC
ACGACAGGTTTCCCGACTGGAAAGCGGGCAGTGAGCGCAACGCAATTAATGTAAGTTAGCTCACTCATTA
GGCACAATTCTCATGTTTGACAGCTTATCATCGACTGCACGGTGCACCAATGCTTCTGGCGTCAGGCAGC
CATCGGAAGCTGTGGTATGGCTGTGCAGGTCGTAAATCACTGCATAATTCGTGTCGCTCAAGGCGCACTC
CCGTTCTGGATAATGTTTTTTGCGCCGACATCATAACGGTTCTGGCAAATATTCTGAAATGAGCTGTTGA
CAATTAATCATCGGCTCGTATAATGTGTGGAATTGTGAGCGGATAACAATTTCACACAGGAAACAGCCAG
TCCGTTTAGGTGTTTTCACGAGCACTTCACCAACAAGGACCATAGATTATGAAAATCGAAGAACACCATC
ACCATCACCATTCCAGCGGTAAGCTTATGTCCCCTATACTAGGTTATTGGAAAATTAAGGGCCTTGTGCA
ACCCACTCGACTTCTTTTGGAATATCTTGAAGAAAAATATGAAGAGCATTTGTATGAGCGCGATGAAGGT
GATAAATGGCGAAACAAAAAGTTTGAATTGGGTTTGGAGTTTCCCAATCTTCCTTATTATATTGATGGTG
ATGTTAAATTAACACAGTCTATGGCCATCATACGTTATATAGCTGACAAGCACAACATGTTGGGTGGTTG
TCCAAAAGAGCGTGCAGAGATTTCAATGCTTGAAGGAGCGGTTTTGGATATTAGATACGGTGTTTCGAGA
ATTGCATATAGTAAAGACTTTGAAACTCTCAAAGTTGATTTTCTTAGCAAGCTACCTGAAATGCTGAAAA
TGTTCGAAGATCGTTTATGTCATAAAACATATTTAAATGGTGATCATGTAACCCATCCTGACTTCATGTT
GTATGACGCTCTTGATGTTGTTTTATACATGGACCCAATGTGCCTGGATGCGTTCCCAAAATTAGTTTGT
TTTAAAAAACGTATTGAAGCTATCCCACAAATTGATAAGTACTTGAAATCCAGCAAGTATATAGCATGGC
CTTTGCAGGGCTGGCAAGCCACGTTTGGTGGTGGCGACCATCCTCCAAAATCGGATCTGGAAGTTCTGTT
CCAGGGGCCCCTGTCCAGCGGTCTGGTTCCGCGTGGTTCCGGTACCGCGGCCCAGCCGGCCATGGCCCAG
GGCGCGCTGACCCTGTTTGTTGCCCTGTATGATTATGAAGCCCGTACCGAAGATGATCTGTCCTTCCATA
AAGGTGAAAAATTTCAGATTCTGAACTCCTCCGAAGGTGATTGGTGGGAAGCACGTTCTTTAACCACCGG
TGAAACCGGTTACATTCCGTCCAACTATGTTGCCCCAGTTGATGCGGCCGCATA
[142 nt withheld, positions 2575-2716]
C
[98 nt withheld, positions 2718-2815]
AGTTTGTACTGGTGACGAAACTCAGTGTCTAGCTAGAGTGGC
[149 nt withheld, positions 2858-3006]
T
[41 nt withheld, positions 3008-3048]
T
[62 nt withheld, positions 3050-3111]
A
[35 nt withheld, positions 3113-3147]
CCTCCCTCAATCGGTTGAATGTCGCCCTTTTGTCTTTGGCGCTGGTAAACCATATGAA
[86 nt withheld, positions 3206-3291]
T
[54 nt withheld, positions 3293-3346]
CTAGCGCCGCCCTATACCTTGTCTGCCTCCCCGCGTTGCGTCGCGGTGCATGGAGCCGGGCCACCTCGAC
CTGAATGGAAGCCGGCGGCACCTCGCTAACGGATTCACCACTCCAAGAATTGGAGCCAATCAATTCTTGC
GGAGAACTGTGAATGCGCAAACCAACCCTTGGCAGAACATATCCATCGCGTCCGCCATCTCCAGCAGCCG
CACGCGGCGCATCTCGGGCAGCGTTGGGTCCTGGCCACGGGTGCGCATGATCGTGCTCCTGTCGTTGAGG
ACCCGGCTAGGCTGGCGGGGTTGCCTTACTGGTTAGCAGAATGAATCACCGATACGCGAGCGAACGTGAA
GCGACTGCTGCTGCAAAACGTCTGCGACCTGAGCAACAACATGAATGGTCTTCGGTTTCCGTGTTTCGTA
AAGTCTGGAAACGCGGAAGTCAGCGCCCTGCACCATTATGTTCCGGATCTGCATCGCAGGATGCTGCTGG
CTACCCTGTGGAACACCTACATCTGTATTAACGAAGCGCTGGCATTGACCCTGAGTGATTTTTCTCTGGT
CCCGCCGCATCCATACCGCCAGTTGTTTACCCTCACAACGTTCCAGTAACCGGGCATGTTCATCATCAGT
AACCCGTATCGTGAGCATCCTCTCTCGTTTCATCGGTATCATTACCCCCATGAACAGAAATCCCCCTTAC
ACGGAGGCATCAGTGACCAAACAGGAAAAAACCGCCCTTAACATGGCCCGCTTTATCAGAAGCCAGACAT
TAACGCTTCTGGAGAAACTCAACGAGCTGGACGCGGATGAACAGGCAGACATCTGTGAATCGCTTCACGA
CCACGCTGATGAGCTTTACCGCAGGATCCGCGAAATTGTAAGCGTTAATATTTTGTTAAAATTCGCGTTA
AATTTTTGTTAAATCAGCTCATTTTTTAACCAATAGGCCGAAATCGGCAAAATCCCTTATAAATCAAAAG
AATAGACCGAGATAGGGT
[37 nt withheld, positions 4345-4381]
AAAGAACGTGGACTCCAACGTCAAAGG
[49 nt withheld, positions 4409-4457]
T
[91 nt withheld, positions 4459-4549]
G
[124 nt withheld, positions 4551-4674]
CGCGGATCCTGCCTCGCGCGTTTCGGTGATGACGGTGAAAACCTCTGACACATGCAGCTCCCGGAGACGG
TCACAGCTTGTCTGTAAGCGGATGCCGGGAGCAGACAAGCCCGTCAGGGCGCGTCAGCGGGTGTTGGCGG
GTGTCGGGGCGCAGCCATGACCCAGTCACGTAGCGATAGCGGAGTGTATACTGGCTTAACTATGCGGCAT
CAGAGCAGATTGTACTGAGAGTGCACCATATGCGGTGTGAAATACCGCACAGATGCGTAAGGAGAAAATA
CCGCATCAGGCGCTCTTCCGCTTCCTCGCTCACTGACTCGCTGCGCTCGGTCGTTCGGCTGCGGCGAGCG
GTATCAGCTCACTCAAAGGCGGTAATACGGTTATCCACAGAATCAGGGGATAACGCAGGAAAGAACATGT
GAGCAAAAGGCCAGCAAAAGGCCAGGAACCGTAAAAAGGCCGCGTTGCTGGCGTTTTTCCATAGGCTCCG
CCCCCCTGACGAGCATCACAAAAATCGACGCTCAAGTCAGAGGTGGCGAAACCCGACAGGACTATAAAGA
TACCAGGGTTTCCCCCTGGAAGCTCCCTCGTGCGCTCTCCTGTTCCGACCCTGCCGCTTACCGGATACCT
GTCCGCCTTTCTCCCTTCGGGAAGCGTGGCGCTTTCTCATAGCTCACGCTGTAGGTATCTCAGTTCGGTG
TAGGTCGTTCGCTCCAAGCTGGGCTGTGTGCACGAACCCCCCGTTCAGCCCGACCGCTGCGCCTTATCCG
GTAACTATCGTCTTGAGTCCAACCCGGTAAGACACGACTTATCGCCACTGGCAGCAGCCACTGGTAACAG
GATTAGCAGAGCGAGGTATGTAGGCGGTGCTACAGAGTTCTTGAAGTGGTGGCCTAACTACGGCTACACT
AGAAGGACAGTATTTGGTATCTGCGCTCTGCTGAAGCCAGTTACCTTCGGAAAAAGAGTTGGTAGCTCTT
GATCCGGCAAACAAACCACCGCTGGTAGCGGTGGTTTTTTTGTTTGCAAGCAGCAGATTACGCGCAGAAA
AAAAGGATCTCAAGAAGATCCTTTGATCTTTTCTACGGGGTCTGACGCTCAGTGGAACGAAAACTCACGT
TAAGGGATTTTGGTCATGAGATTATCAAAAAGGATCTTCACCTAGATCCTTTTAAATTAAAAATGAAGTT
TTAAATCAATCTAAAGTATATATGAGTAAACTTGGTCTGACAGTTACCAATGCTTAATCAGTGAGGCACC
TATCTCAGCGATCTGTCTATTTCGTTCATCCATAGTTGCCTGACTCCCCGTCGTGTAGATAACTACGATA
CGGGAGGGCTTACCATCTGGCCCCAGTGCTGCAATGATACCGCGAGACCCACGCTCACCGGCTCCAGATT
TATCAGCAATAAACCAGCCAGCCGGAAGGGCCGAGCGCAGAAGTGGTCCTGCAACTTTATCCGCCTCCAT
CCAGTCTATTAATTGTTGCCGGGAAGCTAGAGTAAGTAGTTCGCCAGTTAATAGTTTGCGCAACGTTGTT
GCCATTGCTGCAGGCATCGTGGTGTCACGCTCGTCGTTTGGTATGGCTTCATTCAGCTCCGGTTCCCAAC
GATCAAGGCGAGTTACATGATCCCCCATATTGTGCAAAAAAGCGGTTAGCTCCTTCGGTCCTCCGATCGT
TGTCAGAAGTAAGTTGGCCGCAGTGTTATCACTCATGGTTATGGCAGCACTGCATAATTCTCTTACTGTC
ATGCCATCCGTAAGATGCTTTTCTGTGACTGGTGAGTACTCAACCAAGTCATTCTGAGAATAGTGTATGC
GGCGACCGAGTTGCTCTTGCCCGGCGTCAACACGGGATAATACCGCGCCACATAGCAGAACTTTAAAAGT
GCTCATCATTGGAAAACGTTCTTCGGGGCGAAAACTCTCAAGGATCTTACCGCTGTTGAGATCCAGTTCG
ATGTAACCCACTCGTGCACCCAACTGATCTTCAGCATCTTTTACTTTCACCAGCGTTTCTGGGTGAGCAA
AAACAGGAAGGCAAAATGCCGCAAAAAAGGGAATAAGGGCGACACGGAAATGTTGAATACTCATACTCTT
CCTTTTTCAATATTATTGAAGCATTTATCAGGGTTATTGTCTCATGAGCGGATACATATTTGAATGTATT
TAGAAAAATAAACAAATAGGGGTTCCGCGCACATTTCCCCGAAAAGTGCCACCTGACGTCTAAGAAACCA
TTAT
