>Addgene plasmid #91413 | pHH0103_FYN-1/1 | depositor partial sequence | sequence record 175901 | insert sequence
GGTACCGAATTCGGATCCGCGCGCTGACCCTGTTTGTTGCCCTGTATGATTATGAAGCCCGTACCGAAGA
TGATCTGTCCTTCCATAAAGGTGAAAAATTTCAGATTCTGAACTCCTCCGAAGGTGATTGGTGGGAAGCA
CGTTCTTTAACCACCGGTGAAACCGGTTACATTCCGTCCAACTATGTTGCCCCAGTTGATGCGGCCGCTA
GCTAAGTCGACGAGCTC
